Addgene plasmid #233648: pTon1(acgfp1)
Depositing lab: Takeo Kubo. Publication: Interleukin-11 induces and maintains progenitors of different cell lineages during Xenopus tadpole tail regeneration. Tsujioka H, Kunieda T, Katou Y, Shirahige K, Fukazawa T, Kubo T. Nat Commun. 2017 Sep 8;8(1):495. doi: 10.1038/s41467-017-00594-5. PubMed 28887447.
Backbone
  Vector backbone: pTRE-tight
  Backbone manufacturer: Clontech
  Total vector size (bp): 5542
  Vector type: Amphibian Expression, Tet-on
Growth in bacteria
  Bacterial resistance: Ampicillin, 100 μg/mL
  Growth temperature: 37°C
  Growth strain: DH5alpha
  Copy number: High Copy
Gene/Insert
  Gene/Insert name: target sequence of guide RNA #tyr (3253-3275) 5'-GGCTCCATGTCTTCCGTCCAAGG-3'
  Species: X. laevis (frog)
  Insert size (bp): 23
Terms and licenses: Academic/Nonprofit Terms; Industry Terms: Not Available to Industry
How to cite: pTon1(acgfp1) was a gift from Takeo Kubo (Addgene plasmid # 233648 ; http://n2t.net/addgene:233648 ; RRID:Addgene_233648)
