[The description below was written by a language model from this plasmid's Addgene catalogue record and pLannotate feature annotations shown in this document.]
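Description:
pTon1(acgfp1) is a 5,542 bp all-in-one Tet-On plasmid built on the Clontech pTRE-tight backbone and catalogued for amphibian expression. It replicates in E. coli from a high-copy ColE1/pUC-type origin and is selected with ampicillin through the bla gene and its native promoter.

The plasmid carries both halves of a doxycycline-inducible system. The first unit is the tight TRE promoter, seven tet operator repeats fused to a minimal CMV promoter, driving the codon-optimized Aequorea coerulescens green fluorescent protein AcGFP1 and ending in an SV40 polyadenylation signal. Downstream, a CMV enhancer with CMV promoter sequence drives rtTA-Advanced, the reverse tetracycline transactivator, which binds the TRE and activates transcription only when tetracycline or doxycycline is present. A single plasmid can therefore supply constitutive transactivator and an inducible reporter, with AcGFP1 apparently serving as the responder gene in this version. The short hits to SV40 large T antigen next to each poly(A) signal are most likely part of the SV40 terminator regions rather than functional coding sequence. The small str and cat promoter fragments likewise look like leftover vector sequence.

The only catalogued insert is a 23 bp Xenopus laevis sequence at positions 3253–3275, the target site of a guide RNA named #tyr, which presumably refers to tyrosinase. It lies in the unannotated gap just past the rtTA unit. The record does not state its purpose. A plausible reading is that Cas9 cutting with the same guide linearizes the plasmid in vivo for genomic integration. The associated publication concerns Xenopus tadpole tail regeneration, consistent with use for inducible transgene expression in frogs.
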