Features (pLannotate 1.2.2; 18 found; start..end, strand, type, name):
      4..318     +  promoter       tight TRE promoter: Tet-responsive promoter PTight, consisting of seven tet operator sequences followed by the minimal CMV promoter
    328..1047    +  CDS            AcGFP1: Aequorea coerulescens GFP mammalian codon-optimized
   1063..1146    +  CDS            large T antigen (fragment): large T antigen from SV40 (simian virus 40)
   1169..1250    +  polyA_signal   SV40 poly(A) signal: SV40 polyadenylation signal
   1271..1301    +  misc_feature   MCS (fragment): pUC18/19 multiple cloning site
   1339..1718    +  enhancer       CMV enhancer: human cytomegalovirus immediate early enhancer
   1791..1808    -  promoter       CMV promoter (fragment): human cytomegalovirus (CMV) immediate early promoter
   1871..1922    +  promoter       CMVd2 promoter: truncated human cytomegalovirus (CMV) immediate early promoter that yields moderately reduced expression relative to the full-length promoter
   2025..2771    +  CDS            rtTA-Advanced: improved tetracycline-controlled transactivator In the Tet-On® system, rtTA-Advanced binds to the Tet-responsive element and stimulates transcription only in the presence of tetracycline or doxycycline.
   2781..2915    -  polyA_signal   SV40 poly(A) signal: SV40 polyadenylation signal
   2938..3021    -  CDS            large T antigen (fragment): large T antigen from SV40 (simian virus 40)
   3015..3245    -  CDS            str (fragment): STR_KLEPN - Protein inferred from homology: Swiss-Prot protein existence level 3. The aminoglycoside phosphotransferases achieve inactivation of their antibiotic substrates by phosphorylation. From Klebsiella pneumoniae.
   3283..3299    +  promoter       cat promoter (fragment): promoter of the E. coli cat gene encoding chloramphenicol acetyltransferase
   3350..3433    +  CDS            large T antigen (fragment): large T antigen from SV40 (simian virus 40)
   3456..3537    +  polyA_signal   SV40 poly(A) signal: SV40 polyadenylation signal
   3719..4307    -  rep_origin     ori: high-copy-number ColE1/pMB1/pBR322/pUC origin of replication
   4478..5338    -  CDS            AmpR: β-lactamase; bla; confers resistance to ampicillin, carbenicillin, and related antibiotics
   5339..5443    -  promoter       AmpR promoter: bla
>Addgene plasmid #233648 | pTon1(acgfp1) | addgene full sequence | sequence record 468211 | Addgene NGS Result
CTCGAGTTTACTCCCTATCAGTGATAGAGAACGTATGTCGAGTTTACTCCCTATCAGTGATAGAGAACGA
TGTCGAGTTTACTCCCTATCAGTGATAGAGAACGTATGTCGAGTTTACTCCCTATCAGTGATAGAGAACG
TATGTCGAGTTTACTCCCTATCAGTGATAGAGAACGTATGTCGAGTTTATCCCTATCAGTGATAGAGAAC
GTATGTCGAGTTTACTCCCTATCAGTGATAGAGAACGTATGTCGAGGTAGGCGTGTACGGTGGGAGGCCT
ATATAAGCAGAGCTCGTTTAGTGAACCGTCAGATCGCCTGGAGAATTATGGTGAGCAAGGGCGCCGAGCT
GTTCACCGGCATCGTGCCCATCCTGATCGAGCTGAATGGCGATGTGAATGGCCACAAGTTCAGCGTGAGC
GGCGAGGGCGAGGGCGATGCCACCTACGGCAAGCTGACCCTGAAGTTCATCTGCACCACCGGCAAGCTGC
CTGTGCCCTGGCCCACCCTGGTGACCACCCTGAGCTACGGCGTGCAGTGCTTCTCACGCTACCCCGATCA
CATGAAGCAGCACGACTTCTTCAAGAGCGCCATGCCTGAGGGCTACATCCAGGAGCGCACCATCTTCTTC
GAGGATGACGGCAACTACAAGTCGCGCGCCGAGGTGAAGTTCGAGGGCGATACCCTGGTGAATCGCATCG
AGCTGACCGGCACCGATTTCAAGGAGGATGGCAACATCCTGGGCAATAAGATGGAGTACAACTACAACGC
CCACAATGTGTACATCATGACCGACAAGGCCAAGAATGGCATCAAGGTGAACTTCAAGATCCGCCACAAC
ATCGAGGATGGCAGCGTGCAGCTGGCCGACCACTACCAGCAGAATACCCCCATCGGCGATGGCCCTGTGC
TGCTGCCCGATAACCACTACCTGTCCACCCAGAGCGCCCTGTCCAAGGACCCCAACGAGAAGCGCGATCA
CATGATCTACTTCGGCTTCGTGACCGCCGCCGCCATCACCCACGGCATGGATGAGCTGTACAAGTGAGCG
GCCGCGACTCTAGATCATAATCAGCCATACCACATTTGTAGAGGTTTTACTTGCTTTAAAAAACCTCCCA
CACCTCCCCCTGAACCTGAAACATAAAATGAATGCAATTGTTGTTGTTAACTTGTTTATTGCAGCTTATA
ATGGTTACAAATAAAGCAATAGCATCACAAATTTCACAAATAAAGCATTTTTTTCACTGCATTCTAGTTG
TGGTTTGTCCAATTCGAGCTCGGTACCCGGGGATCCTCTAGTCAGCTGACGCGTCATGTCCAACATTACC
GCCATGTTGACATTGATTATTGACTAGTTATTAATAGTAATCAATTACGGGGTCATTAGTTCATAGCCCA
TATATGGAGTTCCGCGTTACATAACTTACGGTAAATGGCCCGCCTGGCTGACCGCCCAACGACCCCCGCC
CATTGACGTCAATAATGACGTATGTTCCCATAGTAACGCCAATAGGGACTTTCCATTGACGTCAATGGGT
GGAGTATTTACGGTAAACTGCCCACTTGGCAGTACATCAAGTGTATCATATGCCAAGTACGCCCCCTATT
GACGTCAATGACGGTAAATGGCCCGCCTGGCATTATGCCCAGTACATGACCTTATGGGACTTTCCTACTT
GGCAGTACATCTACGTATTAGTCATCGCTATTACCATGGTGATGTGGTTTTGGCAGTACATCAATGGGCG
TGGATAGCGGTTTGACTCACGGGGATTTCCAAGTCTCCACCCCATTGACGTCAATGGGAGTTTGTTTTGG
CACCAAAATCAACGGGACTTTCCAAAATGTCGTAACAACTCCGCCCCATTGACGCAAATGGGCGGTAGGC
GTGTACGGTGGGAGGTCTATATAAGCAGAGCTCGTTTAGTGAACCGTCAGATCGCCTGGAGACGCCATCC
ACGCTGTTTTGACCTCCATAGAAGACACCGGGACCGATCCAGCCTCCGCGGCCCCGAATTCACCATGTCT
AGACTGGACAAGAGCAAAGTCATAAACGGCGCTCTGGAATTACTCAATGGAGTCGGTATCGAAGGCCTGA
CGACAAGGAAACTCGCTCAAAAGCTGGGAGTTGAGCAGCCTACCCTGTACTGGCACGTGAAGAACAAGCG
GGCCCTGCTCGATGCCCTGCCAATCGAGATGCTGGACAGGCATCATACCCACTTCTGCCCCCTGGAAGGC
GAGTCATGGCAAGACTTTCTGCGGAACAACGCCAAGTCATTCCGCTGTGCTCTCCTCTCACATCGCGACG
GGGCTAAAGTGCATCTCGGCACCCGCCCAACAGAGAAACAGTACGAAACCCTGGAAAATCAGCTCGCGTT
CCTGTGTCAGCAAGGCTTCTCCCTGGAGAACGCACTGTACGCTCTGTCCGCCGTGGGCCACTTTACACTG
GGCTGCGTATTGGAGGAACAGGAGCATCAAGTAGCAAAAGAGGAAAGAGAGACACCTACCACCGATTCTA
TGCCCCCACTTCTGAGACAAGCAATTGAGCTGTTCGACCGGCAGGGAGCCGAACCTGCCTTCCTTTTCGG
CCTGGAACTAATCATATGTGGCCTGGAGAAACAGCTAAAGTGCGAAAGCGGCGGGCCGGCCGACGCCCTT
GACGATTTTGACTTAGACATGCTCCCAGCCGATGCCCTTGACGACTTTGACCTTGATATGCTGCCTGCTG
ACGCTCTTGACGATTTTGACCTTGACATGCTCCCCGGGTAACTAAGTAAGGATCCAGACATGATAAGATA
CATTGATGAGTTTGGACAAACCACAACTAGAATGCAGTGAAAAAAATGCTTTATTTGTGAAATTTGTGAT
GCTATTGCTTTATTTGTAACCATTATAAGCTGCAATAAACAAGTTAACAACAACAATTGCATTCATTTTA
TGTTTCAGGTTCAGGGGGAGGTGTGGGAGGTTTTTTAAAGCAAGTAAAACCTCTACAAATGTGGTATGGC
TGATTATGATCCTGCAAGCCTCGTCGTCCTGGCCGGACCACGCTATCTGTGCAAGGTCCCCGGCCCCGGA
CGCGCGCTCCATGAGCAGAGCGCCCGCCGCCGAGGCGAAGACTCGGGCGGCGCCCTGCCCGTCCCACCAG
GTCAACAGGCGGTAACCGGCCTCTTCATCGGGAATGCGCGCGACCTTCAGCATCGCCGGCATGTCCCCCT
GGCGGACGGGAAGTATCCAGCTCGACCAAGCTGGCTCCATGTCTTCCGTCCAAGGAGCTTGGCGAGATTT
TCAGGAGCTCGCGTGCTAGCGCGGCCGCATCGATAAGCTTGTCGACGATATCTCTAGAGGATCATAATCA
GCCATACCACATTTGTAGAGGTTTTACTTGCTTTAAAAAACCTCCCACACCTCCCCCTGAACCTGAAACA
TAAAATGAATGCAATTGTTGTTGTTAACTTGTTTATTGCAGCTTATAATGGTTACAAATAAAGCAATAGC
ATCACAAATTTCACAAATAAAGCATTTTTTTCACTGCCTCGAGCTTCCTCGCTCACTGACTCGCTGCGCT
CGGTCGTTCGGCTGCGGCGAGCGGTATCAGCTCACTCAAAGGCGGTAATACGGTTATCCACAGAATCAGG
GGATAACGCAGGAAAGAACATGTGAGCAAAAGGCCAGCAAAAGGCCAGGAACCGTAAAAAGGCCGCGTTG
CTGGCGTTTTTCCATAGGCTCCGCCCCCCTGACGAGCATCACAAAAATCGACGCTCAAGTCAGAGGTGGC
GAAACCCGACAGGACTATAAAGATACCAGGCGTTTCCCCCTGGAAGCTCCCTCGTGCGCTCTCCTGTTCC
GACCCTGCCGCTTACCGGATACCTGTCCGCCTTTCTCCCTTCGGGAAGCGTGGCGCTTTCTCATAGCTCA
CGCTGTAGGTATCTCAGTTCGGTGTAGGTCGTTCGCTCCAAGCTGGGCTGTGTGCACGAACCCCCCGTTC
AGCCCGACCGCTGCGCCTTATCCGGTAACTATCGTCTTGAGTCCAACCCGGTAAGACACGACTTATCGCC
ACTGGCAGCAGCCACTGGTAACAGGATTAGCAGAGCGAGGTATGTAGGCGGTGCTACAGAGTTCTTGAAG
TGGTGGCCTAACTACGGCTACACTAGAAGAACAGTATTTGGTATCTGCGCTCTGCTGAAGCCAGTTACCT
TCGGAAAAAGAGTTGGTAGCTCTTGATCCGGCAAACAAACCACCGCTGGTAGCGGTGGTTTTTTTGTTTG
CAAGCAGCAGATTACGCGCAGAAAAAAAGGATCTCAAGAAGATCCTTTGATCTTTTCTACGGGGTCTGAC
GCTCAGTGGAACGAAAACTCACGTTAAGGGATTTTGGTCATGAGATTATCAAAAAGGATCTTCACCTAGA
TCCTTTTAAATTAAAAATGAAGTTTTAAATCAATCTAAAGTATATATGAGTAAACTTGGTCTGACAGTTA
CCAATGCTTAATCAGTGAGGCACCTATCTCAGCGATCTGTCTATTTCGTTCATCCATAGTTGCCTGACTC
CCCGTCGTGTAGATAACTACGATACGGGAGGGCTTACCATCTGGCCCCAGTGCTGCAATGATACCGCGAG
ACCCACGCTCACCGGCTCCAGATTTATCAGCAATAAACCAGCCAGCCGGAAGGGCCGAGCGCAGAAGTGG
TCCTGCAACTTTATCCGCCTCCATCCAGTCTATTAATTGTTGCCGGGAAGCTAGAGTAAGTAGTTCGCCA
GTTAATAGTTTGCGCAACGTTGTTGCCATTGCTACAGGCATCGTGGTGTCACGCTCGTCGTTTGGTATGG
CTTCATTCAGCTCCGGTTCCCAACGATCAAGGCGAGTTACATGATCCCCCATGTTGTGCAAAAAAGCGGT
TAGCTCCTTCGGTCCTCCGATCGTTGTCAGAAGTAAGTTGGCCGCAGTGTTATCACTCATGGTTATGGCA
GCACTGCATAATTCTCTTACTGTCATGCCATCCGTAAGATGCTTTTCTGTGACTGGTGAGTACTCAACCA
AGTCATTCTGAGAATAGTGTATGCGGCGACCGAGTTGCTCTTGCCCGGCGTCAACACGGGATAATACCGC
GCCACATAGCAGAACTTTAAAAGTGCTCATCATTGGAAAACGTTCTTCGGGGCGAAAACTCTCAAGGATC
TTACCGCTGTTGAGATCCAGTTCGATGTAACCCACTCGTGCACCCAACTGATCTTCAGCATCTTTTACTT
TCACCAGCGTTTCTGGGTGAGCAAAAACAGGAAGGCAAAATGCCGCAAAAAAGGGAATAAGGGCGACACG
GAAATGTTGAATACTCATACTCTTCCTTTTTCAATATTATTGAAGCATTTATCAGGGTTATTGTCTCATG
AGCGGATACATATTTGAATGTATTTAGAAAAATAAACAAATAGGGGTTCCGCGCACATTTCCCCGAAAAG
TGCCACCTGACGTCTAAGAAACCATTATTATCATGACATTAACCTATAAAAATAGGCGTATCACGAGGCC
CTTTCGTCTTCA
